Addgene plasmid #110465: pBMN-2xFKBP-mEGFP-NDP52
Purpose: retrovirus construct for stable expressing mEGFP tagged NDP52
Depositing lab: Richard Youle. Depositing organization: National Institute of Neurological Disorders and Strokes (NINDS). Publication: The ubiquitin kinase PINK1 recruits autophagy receptors to induce mitophagy. Lazarou M, Sliter DA, Kane LA, Sarraf SA, Wang C, Burman JL, Sideris DP, Fogel AI, Youle RJ. Nature. 2015 Aug 20;524(7565):309-14. doi: 10.1038/nature14893. Epub 2015 Aug 12. PubMed 26266977.
Backbone
  Vector backbone: pBMN-mEGFP-C1
  Backbone size w/o insert (bp): 5747
  Total vector size (bp): 7070
  Vector type: Mammalian Expression, Retroviral ; retrovirus
Growth in bacteria
  Bacterial resistance: Ampicillin, 100 μg/mL
  Growth temperature: 37°C
  Growth strain: NEB Stable
  Copy number: High Copy
Gene/Insert
  Gene/Insert name: NDP52
  Species: H. sapiens (human)
  Insert size (bp): 1338
  GenBank ID: NM_005831.4
  Entrez Gene: CALCOCO2 (a.k.a. NDP52)
  Tag / fusion protein: mEGFP (N terminal on insert)
  Cloning method: Gibson Cloning
  Sequencing primers: 5′ AGAAGCGCGATCACATGG; 3′ AGGTGGGGTCTTTCATTCC
Terms and licenses: Academic/Nonprofit Terms; Industry Terms: Not Available to Industry
How to cite: pBMN-2xFKBP-mEGFP-NDP52 was a gift from Richard Youle (Addgene plasmid # 110465 ; http://n2t.net/addgene:110465 ; RRID:Addgene_110465)
