[The description below was written by a language model from this plasmid's Addgene catalogue record and pLannotate feature annotations shown in this document.]
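Description:
pBMN-2xFKBP-mEGFP-NDP52 is a Moloney murine leukemia virus-based retroviral vector, built on the pBMN-mEGFP-C1 backbone, for stable expression of a tagged human autophagy receptor in mammalian cells. It is propagated in E. coli through a high-copy ColE1/pUC-type origin and selected with ampicillin via the AmpR (β-lactamase) gene and its native promoter.

The viral portion runs from a 5' MMLV LTR through the Ψ packaging signal, a truncated gag lacking its start codon, and a pol fragment carrying the splice acceptor, to the 3' LTR. No separate internal promoter is annotated, so transcription of the payload appears to depend on the 5' LTR. The Ψ/gag region allows the genomic RNA to be packaged when viral proteins are supplied in trans by a packaging cell line. The payload is a single fusion reading frame. It consists of two tandem copies of FKBP12 (one annotated as the native human FKBP1A, the other as a synthetic version with alternative codons, which reduces repeat recombination), then monomeric EGFP, a short multiple cloning site remnant as linker, and human NDP52 (CALCOCO2). mEGFP allows the protein to be followed by fluorescence. FKBP domains are commonly used for chemically induced dimerization with an FRB-tagged partner, although the record states only stable expression of mEGFP-tagged NDP52 as the purpose, in the context of work on PINK1-dependent mitophagy.

The sequenced record is 8,512 nt, larger than the catalogued total of 7,070 bp. The FKBP repeats, which the catalogue fields do not list, account for part of the difference. The annotation also shows a bacterial IS1 insertion element in the backbone next to the AmpR promoter, outside the viral cassette, along with a small lacI fragment.
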