Features (pLannotate 1.2.2; 16 found; start..end, strand, type, name):
    535..892     +  misc_feature   MMLV Ψ: packaging signal of Moloney murine leukemia virus (MMLV)
    957..1373    +  CDS            gag (truncated): truncated Moloney murine leukemia virus (MMLV) gag gene lacking the start codon
   1383..1757    +  misc_feature   pol region: Moloney murine leukemia virus (MMLV) pol region containing the splice acceptor site
   1765..2088    +  CDS            FKBP1A: FKB1A_HUMAN - Also known as FKBP1, FKBP12. Experimental evidence at protein level: Swiss-Prot protein existence level 1. Keeps in an inactive conformation TGFBR1, the TGF-beta type I serine/threonine kinase receptor, preventing TGF-beta receptor activation in absence of ligand. Recruits SMAD7 to ACVR1B which prevents the association of SMAD2 and SMAD3 with the activin receptor complex, thereby blocking the activin signal. May modulate the RYR1 calcium channel activity. PPIases accelerate the folding of proteins. It catalyzes the cis-trans isomerization of proline imidic peptide bonds in oligop
   2095..2415    +  CDS            FKBP: human FK506-binding protein FKBP12 synthetic gene with alternative codons
   2422..3135    +  CDS            mEGFP: mEGFP is a basic (constitutively fluorescent) green fluorescent protein published in 2002, derived from Aequorea victoria. It has moderate acid sensitivity.
   3136..3181    +  misc_feature   MCS (fragment): multiple cloning site
   3181..4515    +  CDS            CALCOCO2: CACO2_HUMAN - Also known as NDP52 From Homo sapiens (Human).
   4590..4711    +  LTR            3' LTR (ΔU3) (fragment): self-inactivating 3' long terminal repeat (LTR) from Moloney murine leukemia virus
   4712..5181    +  LTR            LTR: long terminal repeat from Moloney murine leukemia virus
   5247..5299    -  CDS            lacI (fragment): lac repressor; lacI; The lac repressor binds to the lac operator to inhibit transcription in E. coli. This inhibition can be relieved by adding lactose or isopropyl-β-D-thiogalactopyranoside (IPTG).
   5482..6070    -  rep_origin     ori: high-copy-number ColE1/pMB1/pBR322/pUC origin of replication
   6234..7094    -  CDS            AmpR: β-lactamase; bla; confers resistance to ampicillin, carbenicillin, and related antibiotics
   7095..7199    -  promoter       AmpR promoter: bla
   7344..8111    -  mobile_element IS1: prokaryotic transposable element IS1
   8393..472     +  LTR            LTR (across the origin): long terminal repeat from Moloney murine leukemia virus
>Addgene plasmid #110465 | pBMN-2xFKBP-mEGFP-NDP52 | addgene full sequence | sequence record 318835 | Addgene NGS Result
CTGAATATGGGCCAAACAGGATATCTGTGGTAAGCAGTTCCTGCCCCGGCTCAGGGCCAAGAACAGATGG
AACAGCTGAATATGGGCCAAACAGGATATCTGTGGTAAGCAGTTCCTGCCCCGGCTCAGGGCCAAGAACA
GATGGTCCCCAGATGCGGTCCAGCCCTCAGCAGTTTCTAGAGAACCATCAGATGTTTCCAGGGTGCCCCA
AGGACCTGAAATGACCCTGTGCCTTATTTGAACTAACCAATCAGTTCGCTTCTCGCTTCTGTTCGCGCGC
TTCTGCTCCCCGAGCTCAATAAAAGAGCCCACAACCCCTCACTCGGCGCGCCAGTCCTCCGATTGACTGA
GTCGCCCGGGTACCCGTGTATCCAATAAACCCTCTTGCAGTTGCATCCGACTTGTGGTCTCGCTGTTCCT
TGGGAGGGTCTCCTCTGAGTGATTGACTACCCGTCAGCGGGGGTCTTTCATTTGGGGGCTCGTCCGGGAT
CGGGAGACCCCTGCCCAGGGACCACCGACCCACCACCGGGAGGTAAGCTGGCCAGCAACTTATCTGTGTC
TGTCCGATTGTCTAGTGTCTATGACTGATTTTATGCGCCTGCGTCGGTACTAGTTAGCTAACTAGCTCTG
TATCTGGCGGACCCGTGGTGGAACTGACGAGTTCGGAACACCCGGCCGCAACCCTGGGAGACGTCCCAGG
GACTTCGGGGGCCGTTTTTGTGGCCCGACCTGAGTCCAAAAATCCCGATCGTTTTGGACTCTTTGGTGCA
CCCCCCTTAGAGGAGGGATATGTGGTTCTGGTAGGAGACGAGAACCTAAAACAGTTCCCGCCTCCGTCTG
AATTTTTGCTTTCGGTTTGGGACCGAAGCCGCGCCGCGCGTCTTGTCTGCTGCAGCATCGTTCTGTGTTG
TCTCTGTCTGACTGTGTTTCTGTATTTGTCTGAAAATATGGGCCCGGGCCAGACTGTTACCACTCCCTTA
AGTTTGACCTTAGGTCACTGGAAAGATGTCGAGCGGATCGCTCACAACCAGTCGGTAGATGTCAAGAAGA
GACGTTGGGTTACCTTCTGCTCTGCAGAATGGCCAACCTTTAACGTCGGATGGCCGCGAGACGGCACCTT
TAACCGAGACCTCATCACCCAGGTTAAGATCAAGGTCTTTTCACCTGGCCCGCATGGACACCCAGACCAG
GTCCCCTACATCGTGACCTGGGAAGCCTTGGCTTTTGACCCCCCTCCCTGGGTCAAGCCCTTTGTACACC
CTAAGCCTCCGCCTCCTCTTCCTCCATCCGCCCCGTCTCTCCCCCTTGAACCTCCTCGTTCGACCCCGCC
TCGATCCTCCCTTTATCCAGCCCTCACTCCTTCTCTAGGCGCCCCCATATGGCCATATGAGATCTTATAT
GGGGCACCCCCGCCCCTTGTAAACTTCCCTGACCCTGACATGACAAGAGTTACTAACAGCCCCTCTCTCC
AAGCTCACTTACAGGCTCTCTACTTAGTCCAGCACGAAGTCTGGAGACCTCTGGCGGCAGCCTACCAAGA
ACAACTGGACCGACCGGTGGTACCTCACCCTTACCGAGTCGGCGACACAGTGTGGGTCCGCCGACACCAG
ACTAAGAACCTAGAACCTCGCTGGAAAGGACCTTACACAGTCCTGCTGACCACCCCCACCGCCCTCAAAG
TAGACGGCATCGCAGCTTGGATACACGCCGCCCACGTGAAGGCTGCCGACCCCGGGGGTGGACCATCCTC
TAGACTGCCGCCACATGGGAGTGCAGGTGGAAACCATCTCCCCAGGAGACGGGCGCACCTTCCCCAAGCG
CGGCCAGACCTGCGTGGTGCACTACACCGGGATGCTTGAAGATGGAAAGAAATTTGATTCCTCCCGGGAC
AGAAACAAGCCCTTTAAGTTTATGCTAGGCAAGCAGGAGGTGATCCGAGGCTGGGAAGAAGGGGTTGCCC
AGATGAGTGTGGGTCAGAGAGCCAAACTGACTATATCTCCAGATTATGCCTATGGTGCCACTGGGCACCC
AGGCATCATCCCACCACATGCCACTCTCGTCTTCGATGTGGAGCTTCTAAAACTGGAAACTAGAGGCGTG
CAGGTCGAGACCATCAGCCCCGGCGACGGCCGCACCTTTCCCAAGAGAGGCCAGACTTGCGTGGTCCACT
ACACCGGCATGCTGGAGGACGGCAAGAAGTTCGACAGCAGCCGCGACCGCAACAAGCCCTTCAAGTTCAT
GCTGGGCAAACAGGAAGTGATCCGCGGCTGGGAGGAAGGCGTGGCTCAGATGAGCGTGGGGCAGCGGGCC
AAGCTGACCATCAGCCCCGACTATGCCTACGGCGCCACCGGCCACCCCGGCATCATCCCCCCCCACGCCA
CCCTGGTGTTCGACGTGGAGCTGCTGAAGCTGGAGACTAGTGTGAGCAAGGGCGAGGAGCTGTTCACCGG
GGTGGTGCCCATCCTGGTCGAGCTGGACGGCGACGTAAACGGCCACAAGTTCAGCGTGTCCGGCGAGGGC
GAGGGCGATGCCACCTACGGCAAGCTGACCCTGAAGTTCATCTGCACCACCGGCAAGCTGCCCGTGCCCT
GGCCCACCCTCGTGACCACCCTGACCTACGGCGTGCAGTGCTTCAGCCGCTACCCCGACCACATGAAGCA
GCACGACTTCTTCAAGTCCGCCATGCCCGAAGGCTACGTCCAGGAGCGCACCATCTTCTTCAAGGACGAC
GGCAACTACAAGACCCGCGCCGAGGTGAAGTTCGAGGGCGACACCCTGGTGAACCGCATCGAGCTGAAGG
GCATCGACTTCAAGGAGGACGGCAACATCCTGGGGCACAAGCTGGAGTACAACTACAACAGCCACAACGT
CTATATCATGGCCGACAAGCAGAAGAACGGCATCAAGGTGAACTTCAAGATCCGCCACAACATCGAGGAC
GGCAGCGTGCAGCTCGCCGACCACTACCAGCAGAACACCCCCATCGGCGACGGCCCCGTGCTGCTGCCCG
ACAACCACTACCTGAGCACCCAGTCCAAGCTGAGCAAAGACCCCAACGAGAAGCGCGATCACATGGTCCT
GCTGGAGTTCGTGACCGCCGCCGGGATCACTCTCGGCATGGACGAGCTGTACAAGTCCGGACTCAGATCT
CGAGCTCAAGCTTCGAATTCTGCAGTCGACGAGGAGACCATCAAAGATCCCCCCACATCAGCTGTCTTGC
TGGATCACTGTCATTTCTCTCAGGTCATCTTTAACAGTGTGGAGAAGTTCTACATCCCTGGAGGGGACGT
CACATGTCATTATACCTTCACCCAGCATTTCATCCCTCGTCGAAAGGATTGGATTGGCATCTTTAGAGTG
GGGTGGAAGACAACCCGTGAGTATTACACCTTCATGTGGGTTACTTTGCCCATTGACCTAAACAACAAAT
CAGCTAAACAGCAGGAAGTCCAATTCAAAGCTTACTACCTGCCCAAGGATGATGAGTATTACCAGTTCTG
CTATGTGGATGAGGATGGTGTGGTCCGGGGAGCAAGTATTCCTTTCCAATTCCGTCCAGAAAATGAGGAA
GACATCCTGGTTGTTACCACTCAGGGAGAGGTGGAAGAGATTGAGCAGCACAACAAGGAGCTTTGCAAAG
AAAACCAGGAGCTGAAGGACAGCTGTATCAGCCTCCAGAAGCAGAACTCAGACATGCAGGCTGAGCTCCA
AAAGAAGCAGGAGGAGCTAGAAACCCTACAGAGCATCAATAAGAAGTTGGAACTGAAAGTGAAAGAACAG
AAGGACTATTGGGAGACAGAGCTGCTTCAACTGAAAGAACAAAACCAGAAGATGTCCTCAGAAAATGAGA
AGATGGGAATCAGAGTGGATCAGCTTCAGGCCCAGCTGTCAACTCAAGAGAAAGAAATGGAGAAGCTTGT
TCAGGGAGATCAAGATAAGACAGAGCAGTTAGAGCAGCTGAAAAAGGAAAATGACCACCTCTTTCTCAGT
TTAGCTGAACAGAGGAAGGACCAGAAGAAGCTCGAGCAGACAGTGGAGCAAATGAAGCAGAATGAAACTA
CTGCAATGAAGAAACAACAGGAATTAATGGATGAAAACTTTGACCTGTCAAAAAGACTGAGTGAGAACGA
AATTATATGTAATGCTCTGCAGAGACAGAAAGAGAGATTGGAAGGAGAAAATGATCTTTTGAAGAGGGAG
AACAGCAGATTGCTCAGTTACATGGGTCTGGATTTTAATTCTTTGCCGTATCAAGTACCTACTTCAGATG
AAGGAGGCGCAAGACAAAATCCAGGACTTGCCTATGGAAACCCATATTCTGGTATCCAAGAAAGTTCTTC
CCCCAGCCCGCTCTCCATCAAGAAATGCCCTATCTGCAAAGCAGATGATATTTGTGATCACACCTTGGAG
CAACAGCAGATGCAGCCCCTTTGTTTCAATTGTCCAATTTGTGACAAGATCTTCCCAGCTACAGAGAAGC
AGATCTTTGAAGACCACGTGTTCTGCCACTCTCTCTGAGGATCCACCGGATCTAGATAACTGATCACGAT
AAAATAAAAGATTTTATTTAGTCTCCAGAAAAAGGGGGGAATGAAAGACCCCACCTGTAGGTTTGGCAAG
CTAGCTTAAGTAACGCCATTTTGCAAGGCATGGAAAAATACATAACTGAGAATAGAGAAGTTCAGATCAA
GGTCAGGAACAGATGGAACAGCTGAATATGGGCCAAACAGGATATCTGTGGTAAGCAGTTCCTGCCCCGG
CTCAGGGCCAAGAACAGATGGAACAGCTGAATATGGGCCAAACAGGATATCTGTGGTAAGCAGTTCCTGC
CCCGGCTCAGGGCCAAGAACAGATGGTCCCCAGATGCGGTCCAGCCCTCAGCAGTTTCTAGAGAACCATC
AGATGTTTCCAGGGTGCCCCAAGGACCTGAAATGACCCTGTGCCTTATTTGAACTAACCAATCAGTTCGC
TTCTCGCTTCTGTTCGCGCGCTTCTGCTCCCCGAGCTCAATAAAAGAGCCCACAACCCCTCACTCGGGGC
GCCAGTCCTCCGATTGACTGAGTCGCCCGGGTACCCGTGTATCCAATAAACCCTCTTGCAGTTGCATCCG
ACTTGTGGTCTCGCTGTTCCTTGGGAGGGTCTCCTCTGAGTGATTGACTACCCGTCAGCGGGGGTCTTTC
ACATGCAGCATGTATCAAAATTAATTTGGTTTTTTTTCTTAAGTATTTACATTAAATGGCCATAGTTGCA
TTAATGAATCGGCCAACGCGCGGGGAGAGGCGGTTTGCGTATTGGGCGCTCTTCCGCTTCCTCGCTCACT
GACTCGCTGCGCTCGGTCGTTCGGCTGCGGCGAGCGGTATCAGCTCACTCAAAGGCGGTAATACGGTTAT
CCACAGAATCAGGGGATAACGCAGGAAAGAACATGTGAGCAAAAGGCCAGCAAAAGGCCAGGAACCGTAA
AAAGGCCGCGTTGCTGGCGTTTTTCCATAGGCTCCGCCCCCCTGACGAGCATCACAAAAATCGACGCTCA
AGTCAGAGGTGGCGAAACCCGACAGGACTATAAAGATACCAGGCGTTTCCCCCTGGAAGCTCCCTCGTGC
GCTCTCCTGTTCCGACCCTGCCGCTTACCGGATACCTGTCCGCCTTTCTCCCTTCGGGAAGCGTGGCGCT
TTCTCATAGCTCACGCTGTAGGTATCTCAGTTCGGTGTAGGTCGTTCGCTCCAAGCTGGGCTGTGTGCAC
GAACCCCCCGTTCAGCCCGACCGCTGCGCCTTATCCGGTAACTATCGTCTTGAGTCCAACCCGGTAAGAC
ACGACTTATCGCCACTGGCAGCAGCCACTGGTAACAGGATTAGCAGAGCGAGGTATGTAGGCGGTGCTAC
AGAGTTCTTGAAGTGGTGGCCTAACTACGGCTACACTAGAAGAACAGTATTTGGTATCTGCGCTCTGCTG
AAGCCAGTTACCTTCGGAAAAAGAGTTGGTAGCTCTTGATCCGGCAAACAAACCACCGCTGGTAGCGGTG
GTTTTTTTGTTTGCAAGCAGCAGATTACGCGCAGAAAAAAAGGATCTCAAGAAGATCCTTTGATCTTTTC
TACGGGGTCTGACGCTCAGTGGAACGAAAACTCACGTTAAGGGATTTTGGTCATGAGATTATCAAAAAGG
ATCTTCACCTAGATCCTTTTGCGGCCGGCCGCAAATCAATCTAAAGTATATATGAGTAAACTTGGTCTGA
CAGTTACCAATGCTTAATCAGTGAGGCACCTATCTCAGCGATCTGTCTATTTCGTTCATCCATAGTTGCC
TGACTCCCCGTCGTGTAGATAACTACGATACGGGAGGGCTTACCATCTGGCCCCAGTGCTGCAATGATAC
CGCGAGACCCACGCTCACCGGCTCCAGATTTATCAGCAATAAACCAGCCAGCCGGAAGGGCCGAGCGCAG
AAGTGGTCCTGCAACTTTATCCGCCTCCATCCAGTCTATTAATTGTTGCCGGGAAGCTAGAGTAAGTAGT
TCGCCAGTTAATAGTTTGCGCAACGTTGTTGCCATTGCTACAGGCATCGTGGTGTCACGCTCGTCGTTTG
GTATGGCTTCATTCAGCTCCGGTTCCCAACGATCAAGGCGAGTTACATGATCCCCCATGTTGTGCAAAAA
AGCGGTTAGCTCCTTCGGTCCTCCGATCGTTGTCAGAAGTAAGTTGGCCGCAGTGTTATCACTCATGGTT
ATGGCAGCACTGCATAATTCTCTTACTGTCATGCCATCCGTAAGATGCTTTTCTGTGACTGGTGAGTACT
CAACCAAGTCATTCTGAGAATAGTGTATGCGGCGACCGAGTTGCTCTTGCCCGGCGTCAATACGGGATAA
TACCGCGCCACATAGCAGAACTTTAAAAGTGCTCATCATTGGAAAACGTTCTTCGGGGCGAAAACTCTCA
AGGATCTTACCGCTGTTGAGATCCAGTTCGATGTAACCCACTCGTGCACCCAACTGATCTTCAGCATCTT
TTACTTTCACCAGCGTTTCTGGGTGAGCAAAAACAGGAAGGCAAAATGCCGCAAAAAAGGGAATAAGGGC
GACACGGAAATGTTGAATACTCATACTCTTCCTTTTTCAATATTATTGAAGCATTTATCAGGGTTATTAT
CTCATGAGCGGATACATATTTGAATGTATTTAGAAAAATAAACAAATAGGGGTTCCGCGCACATTTCCCC
GAAAAGTGCCACCAGCTTTGCTCTTAGGAGTTTCCTAATACATCCCAAACTCAAATATATAAAGCATTTG
ACTTGTTCTATGCCCTAGGGGGCGGGGGGAAGCTAAGCCAGCTTTTTTTAACATTTAAAATGTGGTAATG
ACTCCAACTTATTGATAGTGTTTTATGTTCAGATAATGCCCGATGACTTTGTCATGCAGCTCCACCGATT
TTGAGAACGACAGCGACTTCCGTCCCAGCCGTGCCAGGTGCTGCCTCAGATTCAGGTTATGCCGCTCAAT
TCGCTGCGTATATCGCTTGCTGATTACGTGCAGCTTTCCCTTCAGGCGGGATTCATACAGCGGCCAGCCA
TCCGTCATCCATATCACCACGTCAAAGGGTGACAGCAGGCTCATAAGACGCCCCAGCGTCGCCATAGTGC
GTTCACCGAATACGTGCGCAACAACCGTCTTCCGGAGACTGTCATACGCGTAAAACAGCCAGCGCTGGCG
CGATTTAGCCCCGACATAGCCCCACTGTTCGTCCATTTCCGCGCAGACGATGACGTCACTGCCCGGCTGT
ATGCGCGAGGTTACCGACTGCGGCCTGAGTTTTTTAAGTGACGTAAAATCGTGTTGAGGCCAACGCCCAT
AATGCGGGCTGTTGCCCGGCATCCAACGCCATTCATGGCCATATCAATGATTTTCTGGTGCGTACCGGGT
TGAGAAGCGGTGTAAGTGAACTGCAGTTGCCATGTTTTACGGCAGTGAGAGCAGAGATAGCGCTGATGTC
CGGCGGTGCTTTTGCCGTTACGCACCACCCCGTCAGTAGCTGAACAGGAGGGACAGCTGATAGAAACAGA
AGCCACTGGAGCACCTCAAAAACACCATCATACACTAAATCAGTAAGTTGGCAGCATCACCTTAAAATGT
TAATTCCATTTTAAATGCACAGATGTTTTTATTTCATAAGGGTTTCAATGTGCATGAATGCTGCAATATT
CCTGTTACCAAAGCTAGTATAAATAAAAATAGATAAACGTGGAAATTACTTAGAGTTTCTGTCATTAACG
TTTCCTTCCTCAGTTGACAACATAAATGCGCTGCTGAGAAGCCAGTTTGCATCTGTCAGGATCAATTTCC
CATTATGCCAGTCATATTAATTACTAGTCAATTAGTTGATTTTTATTTTTGACATATACATGTGAAAGAC
CCCACCTGTAGGTTTGGCAAGCTAGCTTAAGTAACGCCATTTTGCAAGGCATGGAAAAATACATAACTGA
GAATAGAAAAGTTCAGATCAAGGTCAGGAACAGATGGAACAG
